>Addgene plasmid #49441 | pCAG-GBP7-p65AD | addgene full sequence | sequence record 323309 | Addgene Assembled Sequence
GTCGACATTGATTATTGACTAGTTATTAATAGTAATCAATTACGGGGTCATTAGTTCATAGCCCATATAT
GGAGTTCCGCGTTACATAACTTACGGTAAATGGCCCGCCTGGCTGACCGCCCAACGACCCCCGCCCATTG
ACGTCAATAATGACGTATGTTCCCATAGTAACGCCAATAGGGACTTTCCATTGACGTCAATGGGTGGACT
ATTTACGGTAAACTGCCCACTTGGCAGTACATCAAGTGTATCATATGCCAAGTACGCCCCCTATTGACGT
CAATGACGGTAAATGGCCCGCCTGGCATTATGCCCAGTACATGACCTTATGGGACTTTCCTACTTGGCAG
TACATCTACGTATTAGTCATCGCTATTACCATGGGTCGAGGTGAGCCCCACGTTCTGCTTCACTCTCCCC
ATCTCCCCCCCCTCCCCACCCCCAATTTTGTATTTATTTATTTTTTAATTATTTTGTGCAGCGATGGGGG
CGGGGGGGGGGGGGGCGCGCGCCAGGCGGGGCGGGGCGGGGCGAGGGGCGGGGCGGGGCGAGGCGGAGAG
GTGCGGCGGCAGCCAATCAGAGCGGCGCGCTCCGAAAGTTTCCTTTTATGGCGAGGCGGCGGCGGCGGCG
GCCCTATAAAAAGCGAAGCGCGCGGCGGGCGGGAGTCGCTGCGTTGCCTTCGCCCCGTGCCCCGCTCCGC
GCCGCCTCGCGCCGCCCGCCCCGGCTCTGACTGACCGCGTTACTCCCACAGGTGAGCGGGCGGGACGGCC
CTTCTCCTCCGGGCTGTAATTAGCGCTTGGTTTAATGACGGCTCGTTTCTTTTCTGTGGCTGCGTGAAAG
CCTTAAAGGGCTCCGGGAGGGCCCTTTGTGCGGGGGGGAGCGGCTCGGGGGGTGCGTGCGTGTGTGTGTG
CGTGGGGAGCGCCGCGTGCGGCCCGCGCTGCCCGGCGGCTGTGAGCGCTGCGGGCGCGGCGCGGGGCTTT
GTGCGCTCCGCGTGTGCGCGAGGGGAGCGCGGCCGGGGGCGGTGCCCCGCGGTGCGGGGGGGCTGCGAGG
GGAACAAAGGCTGCGTGCGGGGTGTGTGCGTGGGGGGGTGAGCAGGGGGTGTGGGCGCGGCGGTCGGGCT
GTAACCCCCCCCTGCACCCCCCTCCCCGAGTTGCTGAGCACGGCCCGGCTTCGGGTGCGGGGCTCCGTGC
GGGGCGTGGCGCGGGGCTCGCCGTGCCGGGCGGGGGGTGGCGGCAGGTGGGGGTGCCGGGCGGGGCGGGG
CCGCCTCGGGCCGGGGAGGGCTCGGGGGAGGGGCGCGGCGGCCCCGGAGCGCCGGCGGCTGTCGAGGCGC
GGCGAGCCGCAGCCATTGCCTTTTATGGTAATCGTGCGAGAGGGCGCAGGGACTTCCTTTGTCCCAAATC
TGGCGGAGCCGAAATCTGGGAGGCGCCGCCGCACCCCCTCTAGCGGGCGCGGGCGAAGCGGTGCGGCGCC
GGCAGGAAGGAAATGGGCGGGGAGGGCCTTCGTGCGTCGCCGCGCCGCCGTCCCCTTCTCCATCTCCAGC
CTCGGGGCTGCCGCAGGGGGACGGCTGCCTTCGGGGGGGACGGGGCAGGGCGGGGTTCGGCTTCTGGCGT
GTGACCGGCGGCTCTAGAGCCTCTGCTAACCATGTTCATGCCTTCTTCTTTTTCCTACAGCTCCTGGGCA
ACGTGCTGGTTATTGTGCTGTCTCATCATTTTGGCAAAGAATTCTGCAGTCGACGGTACCGCGGGCCCGG
GATCCACCGGTGCCACCATGGATAAAGCGGAATTAATTCCCGAGCCTCCAAAAAAGAAGAGAAAGGTCGA
ATTGGGTACCATGGCCGATGTGCAGCTGCAGGAGTCTGGGGGAGGCTCGGTGCAGGCTGGAGGGTCTCTG
AGACTCTCCTGCGCAGCCTCTGGATTCCCATTTAGTAACTACTGCATGGGCTGGTTCCGGCAGGCTCCAG
GGAAGGAGCGTGAAGGGGTCGCAACTATTAGTAGGCTTGGTATGTTCACAGAGTACGCCGACTCTGTCCA
GGGCCGATTCATCATCTCCCGTGACAACGCTCAGAACATGGTGTTTCTGCAAATGAACAACCTGACACCT
GAGGACACGGCCATCTATTACTGTGCGGCAGTCTCTACTAGTAGCAGCGATTGCCGACCCCGGCTCCCCT
CCCAAGAGTATACCTACTGGGGCCAGGGGACCCAGGTCACCGTCTCCTCACAATTGCCTTCTGGGCAGAT
CAGCCAGGCCTCGGCCTTGGCCCCGGCCCCTCCCCAAGTCCTGCCCCAGGCTCCAGCCCCTGCCCCTGCT
CCAGCCATGGTATCAGCTCTGGCCCAGGCCCCAGCCCCTGTCCCAGTCCTAGCCCCAGGCCCTCCTCAGG
CTGTGGCCCCACCTGCCCCCAAGCCCACCCAGGCTGGGGAAGGAACGCTGTCAGAGGCCCTGCTGCAGCT
GCAGTTTGATGATGAAGACCTGGGGGCCTTGCTTGGCAACAGCACAGACCCAGCTGTGTTCACAGACCTG
GCATCCGTCGACAACTCCGAGTTTCAGCAGCTGCTGAACCAGGGCATACCTGTGGCCCCCCACACAACTG
AGCCCATGCTGATGGAGTACCCTGAGGCTATAACTCGCCTAGTGACAGGGGCCCAGAGGCCCCCCGACCC
AGCTCCTGCTCCACTGGGGGCCCCGGGGCTCCCCAATGGCCTCCTTTCAGGAGATGAAGACTTCTCCTCC
ATTGCGGACATGGACTTCTCAGCCCTGCTGAGTCAGATCAGCTCCTAAGCGGCCGCACTCCTCAGGTGCA
GGCTGCCTATCAGAAGGTGGTGGCTGGTGTGGCCAATGCCCTGGCTCACAAATACCACTGAGATCTTTTT
CCCTCTGCCAAAAATTATGGGGACATCATGAAGCCCCTTGAGCATCTGACTTCTGGCTAATAAAGGAAAT
TTATTTTCATTGCAATAGTGTGTTGGAATTTTTTGTGTCTCTCACTCGGAAGGACATATGGGAGGGCAAA
TCATTTAAAACATCAGAATGAGTATTTGGTTTAGAGTTTGGCAACATATGCCATATGCTGGCTGCCATGA
ACAAAGGTGGCTATAAAGAGGTCATCAGTATATGAAACAGCCCCCTGCTGTCCATTCCTTATTCCATAGA
AAAGCCTTGACTTGAGGTTAGATTTTTTTTATATTTTGTTTTGTGTTATTTTTTTCTTTAACATCCCTAA
AATTTTCCTTACATGTTTTACTAGCCAGATTTTTCCTCCTCTCCTGACTACTCCCAGTCATAGCTGTCCC
TCTTCTCTTATGAAGATCCCTCGACCTGCAGCCCAAGCTTGGCGTAATCATGGTCATAGCTGTTTCCTGT
GTGAAATTGTTATCCGCTCACAATTCCACACAACATACGAGCCGGAAGCATAAAGTGTAAAGCCTGGGGT
GCCTAATGAGTGAGCTAACTCACATTAATTGCGTTGCGCTCACTGCCCGCTTTCCAGTCGGGAAACCTGT
CGTGCCAGCGGATCCGCATCTCAATTAGTCAGCAACCATAGTCCCGCCCCTAACTCCGCCCATCCCGCCC
CTAACTCCGCCCAGTTCCGCCCATTCTCCGCCCCATGGCTGACTAATTTTTTTTATTTATGCAGAGGCCG
AGGCCGCCTCGGCCTCTGAGCTATTCCAGAAGTAGTGAGGAGGCTTTTTTGGAGGCCTAGGCTTTTGCAA
AAAGCTAACTTGTTTATTGCAGCTTATAATGGTTACAAATAAAGCAATAGCATCACAAATTTCACAAATA
AAGCATTTTTTTCACTGCATTCTAGTTGTGGTTTGTCCAAACTCATCAATGTATCTTATCATGTCTGGAT
CCGCTGCATTAATGAATCGGCCAACGCGCGGGGAGAGGCGGTTTGCGTATTGGGCGCTCTTCCGCTTCCT
CGCTCACTGACTCGCTGCGCTCGGTCGTTCGGCTGCGGCGAGCGGTATCAGCTCACTCAAAGGCGGTAAT
ACGGTTATCCACAGAATCAGGGGATAACGCAGGAAAGAACATGTGAGCAAAAGGCCAGCAAAAGGCCAGG
AACCGTAAAAAGGCCGCGTTGCTGGCGTTTTTCCATAGGCTCCGCCCCCCTGACGAGCATCACAAAAATC
GACGCTCAAGTCAGAGGTGGCGAAACCCGACAGGACTATAAAGATACCAGGCGTTTCCCCCTGGAAGCTC
CCTCGTGCGCTCTCCTGTTCCGACCCTGCCGCTTACCGGATACCTGTCCGCCTTTCTCCCTTCGGGAAGC
GTGGCGCTTTCTCAATGCTCACGCTGTAGGTATCTCAGTTCGGTGTAGGTCGTTCGCTCCAAGCTGGGCT
GTGTGCACGAACCCCCCGTTCAGCCCGACCGCTGCGCCTTATCCGGTAACTATCGTCTTGAGTCCAACCC
GGTAAGACACGACTTATCGCCACTGGCAGCAGCCACTGGTAACAGGATTAGCAGAGCGAGGTATGTAGGC
GGTGCTACAGAGTTCTTGAAGTGGTGGCCTAACTACGGCTACACTAGAAGGACAGTATTTGGTATCTGCG
CTCTGCTGAAGCCAGTTACCTTCGGAAAAAGAGTTGGTAGCTCTTGATCCGGCAAACAAACCACCGCTGG
TAGCGGTGGTTTTTTTGTTTGCAAGCAGCAGATTACGCGCAGAAAAAAAGGATCTCAAGAAGATCCTTTG
ATCTTTTCTACGGGGTCTGACGCTCAGTGGAACGAAAACTCACGTTAAGGGATTTTGGTCATGAGATTAT
CAAAAAGGATCTTCACCTAGATCCTTTTAAATTAAAAATGAAGTTTTAAATCAATCTAAAGTATATATGA
GTAAACTTGGTCTGACAGTTACCAATGCTTAATCAGTGAGGCACCTATCTCAGCGATCTGTCTATTTCGT
TCATCCATAGTTGCCTGACTCCCCGTCGTGTAGATAACTACGATACGGGAGGGCTTACCATCTGGCCCCA
GTGCTGCAATGATACCGCGAGACCCACGCTCACCGGCTCCAGATTTATCAGCAATAAACCAGCCAGCCGG
AAGGGCCGAGCGCAGAAGTGGTCCTGCAACTTTATCCGCCTCCATCCAGTCTATTAATTGTTGCCGGGAA
GCTAGAGTAAGTAGTTCGCCAGTTAATAGTTTGCGCAACGTTGTTGCCATTGCTACAGGCATCGTGGTGT
CACGCTCGTCGTTTGGTATGGCTTCATTCAGCTCCGGTTCCCAACGATCAAGGCGAGTTACATGATCCCC
CATGTTGTGCAAAAAAGCGGTTAGCTCCTTCGGTCCTCCGATCGTTGTCAGAAGTAAGTTGGCCGCAGTG
TTATCACTCATGGTTATGGCAGCACTGCATAATTCTCTTACTGTCATGCCATCCGTAAGATGCTTTTCTG
TGACTGGTGAGTACTCAACCAAGTCATTCTGAGAATAGTGTATGCGGCGACCGAGTTGCTCTTGCCCGGC
GTCAATACGGGATAATACCGCGCCACATAGCAGAACTTTAAAAGTGCTCATCATTGGAAAACGTTCTTCG
GGGCGAAAACTCTCAAGGATCTTACCGCTGTTGAGATCCAGTTCGATGTAACCCACTCGTGCACCCAACT
GATCTTCAGCATCTTTTACTTTCACCAGCGTTTCTGGGTGAGCAAAAACAGGAAGGCAAAATGCCGCAAA
AAAGGGAATAAGGGCGACACGGAAATGTTGAATACTCATACTCTTCCTTTTTCAATATTATTGAAGCATT
TATCAGGGTTATTGTCTCATGAGCGGATACATATTTGAATGTATTTAGAAAAATAAACAAATAGGGGTTC
CGCGCACATTTCCCCGAAAAGTGCCACCTG
Features (pLannotate 1.2.2; 21 found; start..end, strand, type, name):
      4..383     +  enhancer       CMV enhancer: human cytomegalovirus immediate early enhancer
    386..661     +  promoter       chicken β-actin promoter: No description available
    662..1670    +  intron         chimeric intron: chimera between introns from chicken β-actin and rabbit β-globin
   1668..1724    +  CDS            HBB (fragment): HBB_LEPEU - Experimental evidence at protein level: Swiss-Prot protein existence level 1. Involved in oxygen transport from the lung to the various peripheral tissues. From Lepus europaeus (European hare).
   1719..1755    +  misc_feature   MCS (fragment): multiple cloning site
   1798..1817    +  CDS            SV40 NLS (fragment): nuclear localization signal of SV40 (simian virus 40) large T antigen
   1837..2220    +  CDS            HVM23_MOUSE: Experimental evidence at protein level: Swiss-Prot protein existence level 1. From Mus musculus (Mouse).
   2404..2775    +  CDS            RelA (p65) AD: transcriptional activation domain of human RelA, also known as p65 (O'Shea and Perkins, 2008)
   2787..2858    +  CDS            HBB (fragment): HBB_PONPY - Experimental evidence at transcript level: Swiss-Prot protein existence level 2. Involved in oxygen transport from the lung to the various peripheral tissues. From Pongo pygmaeus (Bornean orangutan).
   2929..2984    +  polyA_signal   β-globin poly(A) signal: rabbit β-globin polyadenylation signal (Gil and Proudfoot, 1987)
   3367..3383    -  protein_bind   lac operator: The lac repressor binds to the lac operator to inhibit transcription in E. coli. This inhibition can be relieved by adding lactose or isopropyl-β-D-thiogalactopyranoside (IPTG). lac repressor encoded by lacI
   3391..3421    -  promoter       lac promoter: promoter for the E. coli lac operon
   3436..3457    -  protein_bind   CAP binding site: CAP binding activates transcription in the presence of cAMP. E. coli catabolite activator protein
   3470..3509    -  CDS            lacI (fragment): lac repressor; lacI; The lac repressor binds to the lac operator to inhibit transcription in E. coli. This inhibition can be relieved by adding lactose or isopropyl-β-D-thiogalactopyranoside (IPTG).
   3516..3538    +  promoter       SV40 promoter (fragment): SV40 enhancer and early promoter
   3562..3697    +  rep_origin     SV40 ori: SV40 origin of replication
   3717..3851    +  polyA_signal   SV40 poly(A) signal: SV40 polyadenylation signal
   3853..3907    -  CDS            lacI (fragment): lac repressor; lacI; The lac repressor binds to the lac operator to inhibit transcription in E. coli. This inhibition can be relieved by adding lactose or isopropyl-β-D-thiogalactopyranoside (IPTG).
   4090..4678    -  rep_origin     ori: high-copy-number ColE1/pMB1/pBR322/pUC origin of replication
   4849..5709    -  CDS            AmpR: β-lactamase; bla; confers resistance to ampicillin, carbenicillin, and related antibiotics
   5710..5814    -  promoter       AmpR promoter: bla
