[The description below was written by a language model from this plasmid's Addgene catalogue record and pLannotate feature annotations shown in this document.]
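Description:
pCAG-GBP7-p65AD is a 5.8 kb mammalian expression plasmid built on the pCAG-GFP backbone, with the original reporter replaced by a roughly 1 kb synthetic insert cloned between AgeI and NotI sites that remain intact. It is propagated in E. coli as a high-copy plasmid through a ColE1/pUC-type origin and selected with ampicillin via the β-lactamase gene and its native promoter. The backbone also carries an SV40 origin of replication with an adjacent SV40 poly(A) signal, plus remnants of lac promoter/operator and lacI sequence that have no evident role in the design. No mammalian selection marker is annotated, which is consistent with transient delivery.

The payload is driven by the CAG promoter, annotated here as its component parts: the CMV immediate-early enhancer, the chicken β-actin promoter and a chimeric β-actin/β-globin intron, giving strong, broadly active expression. The transcript ends at a rabbit β-globin polyadenylation signal; the short "HBB" hits flanking the insert are most likely globin-derived sequence belonging to this cassette rather than coding features. The open reading frame begins with a partial match to the SV40 nuclear localization signal, followed by GBP7, a GFP-binding nanobody that the annotation tool detected only by its similarity to an immunoglobulin heavy-chain variable region, and then the transcriptional activation domain of human RelA (p65).

This fusion is the activation-domain half of a GFP-dependent transcription factor. Used with a partner component, which the record does not describe, GFP serves as a scaffold that brings the parts together, so that target gene expression is switched on selectively in GFP-expressing cells.
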