Addgene plasmid #49441: pCAG-GBP7-p65AD
Purpose: Expression of a GFP-dependent transcription factor component in mammalian cells
Depositing lab: Connie Cepko. Depositing organization: Harvard Medical School. Publication: A nanobody-based system using fluorescent proteins as scaffolds for cell-specific gene manipulation. Tang JC, Szikra T, Kozorovitskiy Y, Teixiera M, Sabatini BL, Roska B, Cepko CL. Cell. 2013 Aug 15;154(4):928-39. doi: 10.1016/j.cell.2013.07.021. PubMed 23953120.
Backbone
  Vector backbone: pCAG-GFP
  Backbone size w/o insert (bp): 4823
  Total vector size (bp): 5840
  Vector type: Mammalian Expression
Growth in bacteria
  Bacterial resistance: Ampicillin, 100 μg/mL
  Growth temperature: 37°C
  Growth strain: DH5alpha
  Copy number: High Copy
Gene/Insert
  Gene/Insert name: GBP7-p65 transactivation domain fusion protein (alt names: GBP7-p65AD; ADG)
  Species: Synthetic
  Insert size (bp): 1017
  Promoter: CAG
  Cloning method: Restriction Enzyme; 5′ cloning site AgeI (not destroyed); 3′ cloning site NotI (not destroyed)
  Sequencing primers: 5′ GGACTTCCTTTGTCCCAAATCTG; 3′ TAGCCAGAAGTCAGATGCTC
Resource information
  A portion of this plasmid was derived from a plasmid made by: GBP7 was obtained from Heinrich Leonhardt and Ulrich Rothbauer at Ludwig Maximilian University of Munich
Terms and licenses: Academic/Nonprofit Terms; Industry Terms: Not Available to Industry
Depositor comments: Kirchhofer, A. et al. (2010). Modulation of protein properties in living cells using nanobodies. Nat. Struct. Mol. Biol. 17, 133–138. Tang J.C. et al. (2013). A nanobody-based system using fluorescent proteins as scaffolds for cell-specific gene manipulation. Cell. 2013 Aug 15;154(4):928-39.
How to cite: pCAG-GBP7-p65AD was a gift from Connie Cepko (Addgene plasmid # 49441 ; http://n2t.net/addgene:49441 ; RRID:Addgene_49441)
