>Addgene plasmid #49441 | pCAG-GBP7-p65AD | addgene partial sequence | sequence record 76556 | pCAGGS5 5'-ggttcggcttctggcgtgtgacc-3'
TTGCCTTCTGGGCAGATCAGCCAGGCCTCGGCCTTGGCCCCGGCCCCTCCCCAAGTCCTGCCCCAGGCTC
CAGCCCCTGCCCCTGCTCCAGCCATGGTATCAGCTCTGGCCCAGGCCCCAGCCCCTGTCCCAGTCCTAGC
CCCAGGCCCTCCTCAGGCTGTGGCCCCACCTGCCCCCAAGCCCACCCAGGCTGGGGAAGGAACGCTGTCA
GAGGCCCTGCTGCAGCTGCAGTTTGATGATGAAGACCTGGGGGCCTTGCTTGGCAACAGCACAGACCCAG
CTGTGTTCACAGACCTG
