>Addgene plasmid #49441 | pCAG-GBP7-p65AD | addgene partial sequence | sequence record 76558 | rb_glob_PA_term-R 5'-CCCATATGTCCTTCCGAGTG-3'
ATGAAAATAAATTTCCTTTATTAGCCAGAAGTCAGATGCTCAAGGGGCTTCATGATGTCCCCATAATTTT
TGGCAGAGGGAAAAAGATCTCAGTGGTATTTGTGAGCCAGGGCATTGGCCACACCAGCCACCACCTTCTG
ATAGGCAGCCTGCACCTGAGGAGTGCGGCCGCTTAGGAGCTGATCTGACTCAGCAGGGCTGAGAAGTCCA
TGTCCGCAATGGAGGAGAAGTCTTCATCTCCTGAAAGGAGGCCATTGGGGAGCCCCGGGGCCCCCAGTGG
AGCAGGAGCTGGGTCGGGGGGCCTCTGGGCCCCTGTCACTAGGCGAGTTATAGCCTCAGGGTACTCCATC
AGCATGGGCTCAGTTGTGTGGGGGGCCACAGGTATGCCCTGGTTCAGCAGCTGCTGAAACTCGGAGTTGT
CGACGGATGCCAGGTCTGTGAACACAGCTGGGTCTGTGCTGTTGCCAAGCAAGGCCCCCAGGTCTTCATC
ATCAAACTGCAGCTGCAGCAGGGCCTCTGACAGCGTTCCTTCCCCAGCCTGGGTGGGCTTGGGGGCAGGT
GGGGCCACAGCCTGAGGAGGGCCTGGGGCTAGGACTGGGACAGGGGCTGGGGCCTGGGCCAGAGCTGATA
CCATGGCTGGAGCAGGGGCAGGGGCTGGAGCCTGGGGCAGGACTTGGGGAGGGGCCGGGGCCAAGGCCGA
GGCCTGGCTGATCTGCCCAGAAGGCAA
